>Addgene plasmid #4 | GFP-PGC1 | addgene full sequence | sequence record 224336 | Addgene NGS Result
CGTTACATAACTTACGGTAAATGGCCCGCCTGGCTGACCGCCCAACGACCCCCGCCCATTGACGTCAATA
ATGACGTATGTTCCCATAGTAACGCCAATAGGGACTTTCCATTGACGTCAATGGGTGGAGTATTTACGGT
AAACTGCCCACTTGGCAGTACATCAAGTGTATCATATGCCAAGTACGCCCCCTATTGACGTCAATGACGG
TAAATGGCCCGCCTGGCATTATGCCCAGTACATGACCTTATGGGACTTTCCTACTTGGCAGTACATCTAC
GTATTAGTCATCGCTATTACCATGGTGATGCGGTTTTGGCAGTACATCAATGGGCGTGGATAGCGGTTTG
ACTCACGGGGATTTCCAAGTCTCCACCCCATTGACGTCAATGGGAGTTTGTTTTGGCACCAAAATCAACG
GGACTTTCCAAAATGTCGTAACAACTCCGCCCCATTGACGCAAATGGGCGGTAGGCGTGTACGGTGGGAG
GTCTATATAAGCAGAGCTGGTTTAGTGAACCGTCAGATCCGCTAGCGCTACCGGTCGCCACCATGGTGAG
CAAGGGCGAGGAGCTGTTCACCGGGGTGGTGCCCATCCTGGTCGAGCTGGACGGCGACGTAAACGGCCAC
AAGTTCAGCGTGTCCGGCGAGGGCGAGGGCGATGCCACCTACGGCAAGCTGACCCTGAAGTTCATCTGCA
CCACCGGCAAGCTGCCCGTGCCCTGGCCCACCCTCGTGACCACCCTGACCTACGGCGTGCAGTGCTTCAG
CCGCTACCCCGACCACATGAAGCAGCACGACTTCTTCAAGTCCGCCATGCCCGAAGGCTACGTCCAGGAG
CGCACCATCTTCTTCAAGGACGACGGCAACTACAAGACCCGCGCCGAGGTGAAGTTCGAGGGCGACACCC
TGGTGAACCGCATCGAGCTGAAGGGCATCGACTTCAAGGAGGACGGCAACATCCTGGGGCACAAGCTGGA
GTACAACTACAACAGCCACAACGTCTATATCATGGCCGACAAGCAGAAGAACGGCATCAAGGTGAACTTC
AAGATCCGCCACAACATCGAGGACGGCAGCGTGCAGCTCGCCGACCACTACCAGCAGAACACCCCCATCG
GCGACGGCCCCGTGCTGCTGCCCGACAACCACTACCTGAGCACCCAGTCCGCCCTGAGCAAAGACCCCAA
CGAGAAGCGCGATCACATGGTCCTGCTGGAGTTCGTGACCGCCGCCGGGATCACTCTCGGCATGGACGAG
CTGTACAAGTCCGGACTCAGATCTCGAGCTCAAGCTTCGAATTCTGCAGTCGACTCATTCGGGAGCTGGA
TGGCTTGGGACATGTGCAGCCAAGACTCTGTATGGAGTGACATAGAGTGTGCTGCTCTGGTTGGTGAGGA
CCAGCCTCTTTGCCCAGATCTTCCTGAACTTGACCTTTCTGAACTTGATGTGAATGACTTGGATACAGAC
AGCTTTCTGGGTGGATTGAAGTGGTGTAGCGACCAATCGGAAATCATATCCAACCAGTACAACAATGAGC
CTGCGAACATATTTGAGAAGATAGATGAAGAGAATGAGGCAAACTTGCTAGCGGTCCTCACAGAGACACT
GGACAGTCTCCCCGTGGATGAAGACGGATTGCCCTCATTTGATGCACTGACAGATGGAGCCGTGACCACT
GACAACGAGGCCAGTCCTTCCTCCATGCCTGACGGCACCCCTCCCCCTCAGGAGGCAGAAGAGCCGTCTC
TACTTAAGAAGCTCTTACTGGCACCAGCCAACACTCAGCTCAGCTACAATGAATGCAGCGGTCTTAGCAC
TCAGAACCATGCAGCAAACCACACCCACAGGATCAGAACAAACCCTGCCATTGTTAAGACCGAGAATTCA
TGGAGCAATAAAGCGAAGAGCATTTGTCAACAGCAAAAGCCACAAAGACGTCCCTGCTCAGAGCTTCTCA
AGTATCTGACCACAAACGATGACCCTCCTCACACCAAACCCACAGAAAACAGGAACAGCAGCAGAGACAA
ATGTGCTTCCAAAAAGAAGTCCCATACACAACCGCAGTCGCAACATGCTCAAGCCAAACCAACAACTTTA
TCTCTTCCTCTGACCCCAGAGTCACCAAATGACCCCAAGGGTTCCCCATTTGAGAACAAGACTATTGAGC
GAACCTTAAGTGTGGAACTCTCTGGAACTGCAGGCCTAACTCCTCCCACAACTCCTCCTCATAAAGCCAA
CCAAGATAACCCTTTCAAGGCTTCGCCAAAGCTGAAGCCCTCTTGCAAGACCGTGGTGCCACCGCCAACC
AAGAGGGCCCGGTACAGTGAGTGTTCTGGTACCCAAGGCAGCCACTCCACCAAGAAAGGGCCCGAGCAAT
CTGAGTTGTACGCACAACTCAGCAAGTCCTCAGGGCTCAGCCGAGGACACGAGGAAAGGAAGACTAAACG
GCCCAGTCTCCGGCTGTTTGGTGACCATGACTACTGTCAGTCACTCAATTCCAAAACGGATATACTCATT
AACATATCACAGGAGCTCCAAGACTCTAGACAACTAGACTTCAAAGATGCCTCCTGTGACTGGCAGGGGC
ACATCTGTTCTTCCACAGATTCAGGCCAGTGCTACCTGAGAGAGACTTTGGAGGCCAGCAAGCAGGTCTC
TCCTTGCAGCACCAGAAAACAGCTCCAAGACCAGGAAATCCGAGCGGAGCTGAACAAGCACTTCGGTCAT
CCCTGTCAAGCTGTGTTTGACGACAAATCAGACAAGACCAGTGAACTAAGGGATGGCGACTTCAGTAATG
AACAATTCTCCAAACTACCTGTGTTTATAAATTCAGGACTAGCCATGGATGGCCTATTTGATGACAGTGA
AGATGAAAGTGATAAACTGAGCTACCCTTGGGATGGCACGCAGCCCTATTCATTGTTCGATGTGTCGCCT
TCTTGCTCTTCCTTTAACTCTCCGTGTCGAGACTCAGTGTCACCACCGAAATCCTTATTTTCTCAAAGAC
CCCAAAGGATGCGCTCTCGTTCAAGATCCTTTTCTCGACACAGGTCGTGTTCCCGATCACCATATTCCAG
GTCAAGATCAAGGTCCCCAGGCAGTAGATCCTCTTCAAGATCCTGTTACTACTATGAATCAAGCCACTAC
AGACACCGCACACACCGCAATTCTCCCTTGTATGTGAGATCACGTTCAAGGTCACCCTACAGCCGTAGGC
CCAGGTACGACAGCTATGAAGCCTATGAGCACGAAAGGCTCAAGAGGGATGAATACCGCAAAGAGCACGA
GAAGCGGGAGTCTGAAAGGGCCAAACAGAGAGAGAGGCAGAAGCAGAAAGCAATTGAAGAGCGCCGTGTG
ATTTACGTTGGTAAAATCAGACCTGACACAACGCGGACAGAATTGAGAGACCGCTTTGAAGTTTTTGGTG
AAATTGAGGAATGCACCGTAAATCTGCGGGATGATGGAGACAGCTATGGTTTCATCACCTACCGTTACAC
CTGTGACGCTTTCGCTGCTCTTGAGAATGGATATACTTTACGCAGGTCGAACGAAACTGACTTCGAGCTG
TACTTTTGTGGACGGAAGCAATTTTTCAAGTCTAACTATGCAGACCTAGATACCAACTCAGACGATTTTG
ACCCTGCTTCCACCAAGAGCAAGTATGACTCTCTGGATTTTGATAGTTTACTGAAGGAAGCTCAGAGAAG
CTTGCGCAGGTAACGTGTTCCCAGGCTGAGGGATGACAGGGATCCACCGGATCTAGATAACTGATCATAA
TCAGCCATACCACATTTGTAGAGGTTTTACTTGCTTTAAAAAACCTCCCACACCTCCCCCTGAACCTGAA
ACATAAAATGAATGCAATTGTTGTTGTTAACTTGTTTATTGCAGCTTATAATGGTTACAAATAAAGCAAT
AGCATCACAAATTTCACAAATAAAGCATTTTTTTCACTGCATTCTAGTTGTGGTTTGTCCAAACTCATCA
ATGTATCTTAACGCGTAAATTGTAAGCGTTAATATTTTGTTAAAATTCGCGTTAAATTTTTGTTAAATCA
GCTCATTTTTTAACCAATAGGCCGAAATCGGCAAAATCCCTTATAAATCAAAAGAATAGACCGAGATAGG
GT
[37 nt withheld, positions 4133-4169]
AAAGAACGTGGACTCCAACGTCAAAGG
[49 nt withheld, positions 4197-4245]
T
[91 nt withheld, positions 4247-4337]
G
[124 nt withheld, positions 4339-4462]
CAGGTGGCACTTTTCGGGGAAATGTGCGCGGAACCCCTATTTGTTTATTTTTCTAAATACATTCAAATAT
GTATCCGCTCATGAGACAATAACCCTGATAAATGCTTCAATAATATTGAAAAAGGAAGAGTCCTGAGGCG
GAAAGAACCAGCTGTGGAATGTGTGTCAGTTAGGGTGTGGAAAGTCCCCAGGCTCCCCAGCAGGCAGAAG
TATGCAAAGCATGCATCTCAATTAGTCAGCAACCAGGTGTGGAAAGTCCCCAGGCTCCCCAGCAGGCAGA
AGTATGCAAAGCATGCATCTCAATTAGTCAGCAACCATAGTCCCGCCCCTAACTCCGCCCATCCCGCCCC
TAACTCCGCCCAGTTCCGCCCATTCTCCGCCCCATGGCTGACTAATTTTTTTTATTTATGCAGAGGCCGA
GGCCGCCTCGGCCTCTGAGCTATTCCAGAAGTAGTGAGGAGGCTTTTTTGGAGGCCTAGGCTTTTGCAAA
GATCGATCAAGAGACAGGATGAGGATCGTTTCGCATGATTGAACAAGATGGATTGCACGCAGGTTCTCCG
GCCGCTTGGGTGGAGAGGCTATTCGGCTATGACTGGGCACAACAGACAATCGGCTGCTCTGATGCCGCCG
TGTTCCGGCTGTCAGCGCAGGGGCGCCCGGTTCTTTTTGTCAAGACCGACCTGTCCGGTGCCCTGAATGA
ACTGCAAGACGAGGCAGCGCGGCTATCGTGGCTGGCCACGACGGGCGTTCCTTGCGCAGCTGTGCTCGAC
GTTGTCACTGAAGCGGGAAGGGACTGGCTGCTATTGGGCGAAGTGCCGGGGCAGGATCTCCTGTCATCTC
ACCTTGCTCCTGCCGAGAAAGTATCCATCATGGCTGATGCAATGCGGCGGCTGCATACGCTTGATCCGGC
TACCTGCCCATTCGACCACCAAGCGAAACATCGCATCGAGCGAGCACGTACTCGGATGGAAGCCGGTCTT
GTCGATCAGGATGATCTGGACGAAGAGCATCAGGGGCTCGCGCCAGCCGAACTGTTCGCCAGGCTCAAGG
CGAGCATGCCCGACGGCGAGGATCTCGTCGTGACCCATGGCGATGCCTGCTTGCCGAATATCATGGTGGA
AAATGGCCGCTTTTCTGGATTCATCGACTGTGGCCGGCTGGGTGTGGCGGACCGCTATCAGGACATAGCG
TTGGCTACCCGTGATATTGCTGAAGAGCTTGGCGGCGAATGGGCTGACCGCTTCCTCGTGCTTTACGGTA
TCGCCGCTCCCGATTCGCAGCGCATCGCCTTCTATCGCCTTCTTGACGAGTTCTTCTGAGCGGGACTCTG
GGGTTCGAAATGACCGACCAAGCGACGCCCAACCTGCCATCACGAGATTTCGATTCCACCGCCGCCTTCT
ATGAAAGGTTGGGCTTCGGAATCGTTTTCCGGGACGCCGGCTGGATGATCCTCCAGCGCGGGGATCTCAT
GCTGGAGTTCTTCGCCCACCCTAGGGGGAGGCTAACTGAAACACGGAAGGAGACAATACCGGAAGGAACC
CGCGCTATGACGGCAATAAAAAGACAGAATAAAACGCACGGTGTTGGGTCGTTTGTTCATAAACGCGGGG
TTCGGTCCCAGGGCTGGCACTCTGTCGATACCCCACCGAGACCCCATTGGGGCCAATACGCCCGCGTTTC
TTCCTTTTCCCCACCCCACCCCCCAAGTTCGGGTGAAGGCCCAGGGCTCGCAGCCAACGTCGGGGCGGCA
GGCCCTGCCATAGCCTCAGGTTACTCATATATACTTTAGATTGATTTAAAACTTCATTTTTAATTTAAAA
GGATCTAGGTGAAGATCCTTTTTGATAATCTCATGACCAAAATCCCTTAACGTGAGTTTTCGTTCCACTG
AGCGTCAGACCCCGTAGAAAAGATCAAAGGATCTTCTTGAGATCCTTTTTTTCTGCGCGTAATCTGCTGC
TTGCAAACAAAAAAACCACCGCTACCAGCGGTGGTTTGTTTGCCGGATCAAGAGCTACCAACTCTTTTTC
CGAAGGTAACTGGCTTCAGCAGAGCGCAGATACCAAATACTGTTCTTCTAGTGTAGCCGTAGTTAGGCCA
CCACTTCAAGAACTCTGTAGCACCGCCTACATACCTCGCTCTGCTAATCCTGTTACCAGTGGCTGCTGCC
AGTGGCGATAAGTCGTGTCTTACCGGGTTGGACTCAAGACGATAGTTACCGGATAAGGCGCAGCGGTCGG
GCTGAACGGGGGGTTCGTGCACACAGCCCAGCTTGGAGCGAACGACCTACACCGAACTGAGATACCTACA
GCGTGAGCTATGAGAAAGCGCCACGCTTCCCGAAGGGAGAAAGGCGGACAGGTATCCGGTAAGCGGCAGG
GTCGGAACAGGAGAGCGCACGAGGGAGCTTCCAGGGGGAAACGCCTGGTATCTTTATAGTCCTGTCGGGT
TTCGCCACCTCTGACTTGAGCGTCGATTTTTGTGATGCTCGTCAGGGGGGCGGAGCCTATGGAAAAACGC
CAGCAACGCGGCCTTTTTACGGTTCCTGGCCTTTTGCTGGCCTTTTGCTCACATGTTCTTTCCTGCGTTA
TCCCCTGATTCTGTGGATAACCGTATTACCGCCATGCATTAGTTATTAATAGTAATCAATTACGGGGTCA
TTAGTTCATAGCCCATATATGGAGTTCCG
Features (pLannotate 1.2.2; 16 found; start..end, strand, type, name):
      1..304     +  enhancer       CMV enhancer: human cytomegalovirus immediate early enhancer
    305..508     +  promoter       CMV promoter: human cytomegalovirus (CMV) immediate early promoter
    553..1269    +  CDS            EGFP: EGFP is a basic (constitutively fluorescent) green fluorescent protein published in 1996, derived from Aequorea victoria. It is reported to be a rapidly-maturing weak dimer with moderate acid sensitivity.
   1270..1314    +  misc_feature   MCS (fragment): multiple cloning site
   1330..3720    +  CDS            Ppargc1a: PRGC1_MOUSE - Also known as Pgc1, Pgc1a, Ppargc1. Experimental evidence at protein level: Swiss-Prot protein existence level 1. Transcriptional coactivator for steroid receptors and nuclear receptors. Greatly increases the transcriptional activity of PPARG and thyroid hormone receptor on the uncoupling protein promoter. Can regulate key mitochondrial genes that contribute to the program of adaptive thermogenesis. Plays an essential role in metabolic reprogramming in response to dietary availability through coordination of the expression of a wide array of genes involved in glucose and fatty ac
   3772..3856    +  CDS            large T antigen (fragment): large T antigen from SV40 (simian virus 40)
   3879..4000    +  polyA_signal   SV40 poly(A) signal: SV40 polyadenylation signal
   4034..4462    -  rep_origin     f1 ori (sequence partly withheld): f1 bacteriophage origin of replication; arrow indicates direction of (+) strand synthesis
   4489..4593    +  promoter       AmpR promoter: bla
   4595..4952    +  promoter       SV40 promoter: SV40 enhancer and early promoter
   4987..5781    +  CDS            NeoR/KanR: aminoglycoside phosphotransferase from Tn5; aph(3')-II (or nptII); confers resistance to neomycin, kanamycin, and G418 (Geneticin®)
   5802..5954    +  CDS            ble (fragment): BLE_KLEPN - Experimental evidence at protein level: Swiss-Prot protein existence level 1. Binding protein with a strong affinity to the bleomycin family of antibiotics. Binds to CL990; an antimitotic-antibiotic compound. From Klebsiella pneumoniae.
   6013..6060    +  polyA_signal   HSV TK poly(A) signal: herpes simplex virus thymidine kinase polyadenylation signal (Cole and Stacy, 1985)
   6151..6167    -  polyA_signal   bGH poly(A) signal (fragment): bovine growth hormone polyadenylation signal
   6389..6977    +  rep_origin     ori: high-copy-number ColE1/pMB1/pBR322/pUC origin of replication
   7092..7151    +  enhancer       CMV enhancer (fragment): human cytomegalovirus immediate early enhancer
