[The description below was written by a language model from this plasmid's Addgene catalogue record and pLannotate feature annotations shown in this document.]
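Description:
GFP-PGC1 is a mammalian expression plasmid built on the Clontech pEGFP-C1 backbone that produces mouse PGC-1 alpha (Ppargc1a, PPAR gamma coactivator 1) fused at its N terminus to EGFP. The roughly 2.4 kb coding sequence was inserted between the SalI and BamHI sites of the multiple cloning site downstream of EGFP, with both sites retained, giving a sequenced construct of about 7.15 kb. Transcription of the fusion is driven by the human cytomegalovirus immediate early enhancer and promoter, which gives strong constitutive expression in most mammalian cell lines, and the transcript is terminated by the SV40 polyadenylation signal.

The plasmid is propagated in E. coli at high copy number through a ColE1/pUC-type origin and selected with kanamycin. The Tn5 aminoglycoside phosphotransferase gene (NeoR/KanR) sits behind tandem promoters: a bacterial bla promoter for kanamycin resistance in E. coli, and the SV40 enhancer/early promoter for expression in mammalian cells, where the same gene confers G418 resistance and permits selection of stable transfectants. This cassette ends in an HSV thymidine kinase polyadenylation signal. An f1 phage origin is also present, allowing single-stranded DNA production. The short large T antigen, ble and bGH poly(A) fragments in the annotation are probably partial matches within backbone sequence rather than functional elements.

PGC-1 alpha is a transcriptional coactivator of nuclear receptors, including PPAR gamma and thyroid hormone receptor, linked to mitochondrial gene regulation and adaptive thermogenesis. The EGFP tag allows the fusion protein to be followed by fluorescence in transfected cells, for example to examine its expression and subcellular localisation, though the record does not state a specific intended application.
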