Addgene plasmid #4: GFP-PGC1
Depositing lab: Bruce Spiegelman. Depositing organization: Dana-Farber Cancer Institute. Publication: A cold-inducible coactivator of nuclear receptors linked to adaptive thermogenesis. Puigserver P, Wu Z, Park CW, Graves R, Wright M, Spiegelman BM. Cell 1998 Mar 20;92(6):829-39. 10.1016/S0092-8674(00)81410-5 PubMed 9529258.
Backbone
  Vector backbone: pEGFP-C1
  Backbone manufacturer: Clontech
  Backbone size w/o insert (bp): 4700
  Vector type: Mammalian Expression
Growth in bacteria
  Bacterial resistance: Kanamycin, 50 μg/mL
  Growth temperature: 37°C
  Growth strain: DH5alpha
  Copy number: High Copy
Gene/Insert
  Gene/Insert name: PGC-1 alpha (alt names: PGC1; PPAR gamma coactivator 1)
  Species: M. musculus (mouse)
  Insert size (bp): 2400
  GenBank ID: NM_008904
  Entrez Gene: Ppargc1a (a.k.a. A830037N07Rik, Gm11133, PGC-1, PPARGC-1-alpha, Pgc-1alpha, Pgc1, Pgco1, Ppargc1)
  Tag / fusion protein: EGFP (N terminal on backbone)
  Cloning method: Restriction Enzyme; 5′ cloning site SalI (not destroyed); 3′ cloning site BamHI (not destroyed)
  Sequencing primers: 5′ EGFP-C
Terms and licenses: Academic/Nonprofit Terms; Industry Terms: Not Available to Industry
How to cite: GFP-PGC1 was a gift from Bruce Spiegelman (Addgene plasmid # 4 ; http://n2t.net/addgene:4 ; RRID:Addgene_4)
