>Addgene plasmid #4 | GFP-PGC1 | addgene partial sequence | sequence record 52010 | EGFP-C 5'-CATGGTCCTGCTGGAGTTCGTG-3'
GTCCGGACTCAGATCTCGAGCTCAAGCTTCGAATTCTGCAGTCGACTCATTCGGGAGCTGGATGGCTTGG
GACATGTGCAGCCAAGACTCTGTATGGAGTGACATAGAGTGTGCTGCTCTGGTTGGTGAGGACCAGCCTC
TTTGCCCAGATCTTCCTGAACTTGACCTTTCTGAACTTGATGTGAATGACTTGGATACAGACAGCTTTCT
GGGTGGATTGAAGTGGTGTAGCGACCAATCGGAAATCATATCCAACCAGTACAACAATGAGCCTGCGAAC
ATATTTGAGAAGATAGATGAAGAGAATGAGGCAAACTTGCTAGCGGTCCTCACAGAGACACTGGACAGTC
TCCCCGTGGATGAAGACGGATTGCCCTCATTTGATGCACTGACAGATGGAGCCGTGACCACTGACAACGA
GGCCAGTCCTTCCTCCATGCCTGACGGCACCCCTCCCCCTCAGGAGGCAGAAGAGCCGTCTCTACTTAAG
AAGCTCTTACTGGCACCAGCCAACACTCAGCTCAGCTACAATGAATGCAGCGGTCTTAGCACTCAGAACC
ATGCAGCAAACCACACCCACAGGATCAGAACAAACCCTGCCATTGTTAAGACCGAGAATTCATGGAGCAA
TAAAGC
